Addgene plasmid #176379: pZIC3.1.0-gDNA
Purpose: Expresses spCas9 and gRNA sequence targeting ZIC3
Depositing lab: Barbara Stranger & Kevin White. Depositing organization: University of Chicago.
Backbone
  Vector backbone: pX330
  Backbone manufacturer: addgene ID: 42230
  Vector type: CRISPR
Growth in bacteria
  Bacterial resistance: Ampicillin, 100 μg/mL
  Growth temperature: 37°C
  Growth strain: DH5alpha
  Copy number: High Copy
Gene/Insert
  Gene/Insert name: ZIC3 gRNA
  gRNA/shRNA sequence: TTTAACGAATGGTACGTCTG(AGG)
  Species: H. sapiens (human)
  Cloning method: Restriction Enzyme; 5′ cloning site BbsI (destroyed during cloning); 3′ cloning site BbsI (destroyed during cloning)
Terms and licenses: Academic/Nonprofit Terms; Industry Terms: Not Available to Industry
Depositor comments: gRNA sequence listed also includes (uncloned) PAM
How to cite: pZIC3.1.0-gDNA was a gift from Barbara Stranger & Kevin White (Addgene plasmid # 176379 ; http://n2t.net/addgene:176379 ; RRID:Addgene_176379)
