[The description below was written by a language model from this plasmid's Addgene catalogue record and pLannotate feature annotations shown in this document.]
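Description:
pZIC3.1.0-gDNA is a CRISPR plasmid built on the pX330 backbone that expresses both Streptococcus pyogenes Cas9 and a single guide RNA directed against the human ZIC3 gene from one vector. It is propagated in E. coli as a high-copy plasmid through a ColE1/pUC-type origin and selected with ampicillin via the β-lactamase (AmpR) gene. An f1 phage origin is also present, along with small fragments of pBR322-derived bom and rop sequences that appear to be backbone remnants.

The guide cassette consists of the human U6 RNA polymerase III promoter followed by the ZIC3-specific spacer and the S. pyogenes gRNA scaffold. In the circular map the U6 promoter lies at the end of the numbered sequence and the scaffold at the start, so the cassette spans the origin of numbering. The spacer was inserted between two BbsI sites that were destroyed during cloning, and the depositor notes that the listed target sequence includes the PAM, which is not part of the cloned guide. A second partial scaffold annotation follows the first.

Cas9 is driven by a hybrid promoter made of the CMV enhancer, chicken β-actin promoter and a hybrid intron, giving strong expression in mammalian cells. The coding sequence, annotated as contiguous N- and C-terminal portions, carries a C-terminal nucleoplasmin nuclear localization signal and ends with a bovine growth hormone polyadenylation signal. A single AAV2 ITR is annotated downstream, which on its own would not support AAV packaging. No mammalian selection marker or reporter is annotated. The record supports use for Cas9 cleavage at the ZIC3 locus in human cells, but gives no further detail on the application.
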