Features (pLannotate 1.2.2; 18 found; start..end, strand, type, name):
      1..76      +  misc_RNA       gRNA scaffold: guide RNA scaffold for the Streptococcus pyogenes CRISPR/Cas9 system
     83..126     +  misc_RNA       gRNA scaffold (fragment): guide RNA scaffold for the Streptococcus pyogenes CRISPR/Cas9 system
    173..458     +  enhancer       CMV enhancer: human cytomegalovirus immediate early enhancer; contains an 18-bp deletion relative to the standard CMV enhancer
    460..737     +  promoter       chicken β-actin promoter: No description available
    738..965     +  intron         hybrid intron: hybrid between chicken β-actin (CBA) and minute virus of mice (MMV) introns (Gray et al., 2011)
   1103..2704    +  CDS            Cas9(N): N-terminal portion of Streptococcus pyogenes Cas9 (Zetsche et al., 2015)
   2705..5203    +  CDS            Cas9(C): C-terminal portion of Streptococcus pyogenes Cas9 (Zetsche et al., 2015)
   5204..5251    +  CDS            nucleoplasmin NLS: bipartite nuclear localization signal from nucleoplasmin
   5285..5396    +  polyA_signal   bGH poly(A) signal: bovine growth hormone polyadenylation signal
   5501..5641    +  repeat_region  AAV2 ITR: inverted terminal repeat of adeno-associated virus serotype 2 inverted
   5646..5697    -  misc_feature   bom (fragment): basis of mobility region from pBR322
   5716..6171    +  rep_origin     f1 ori (sequence partly withheld): f1 bacteriophage origin of replication; arrow indicates direction of (+) strand synthesis
   6172..6221    -  misc_feature   bom (fragment): basis of mobility region from pBR322
   6323..6358    -  CDS            rop (fragment): Rop protein, which maintains plasmids at low copy number; rop
   6453..6557    +  promoter       AmpR promoter: bla
   6558..7418    +  CDS            AmpR: β-lactamase; bla; confers resistance to ampicillin, carbenicillin, and related antibiotics
   7589..8177    +  rep_origin     ori: high-copy-number ColE1/pMB1/pBR322/pUC origin of replication
   8239..8479    +  promoter       U6 promoter: RNA polymerase III promoter for human U6 snRNA
>Addgene plasmid #176379 | pZIC3.1.0-gDNA | addgene full sequence | sequence record 347383 | Addgene NGS Result
GTTTTAGAGCTAGAAATAGCAAGTTAAAATAAGGCTAGTCCGTTATCAACTTGAAAAAGTGGCACCGAGT
CGGTGCTTTTTTGTTTTAGAGCTAGAAATAGCAAGTTAAAATAAGGCTAGTCCGTTTTTAGCGCGTGCGC
CAATTCTGCAGACAAATGGCTCTAGAGGTACCCGTTACATAACTTACGGTAAATGGCCCGCCTGGCTGAC
CGCCCAACGACCCCCGCCCATTGACGTCAATAGTAACGCCAATAGGGACTTTCCATTGACGTCAATGGGT
GGAGTATTTACGGTAAACTGCCCACTTGGCAGTACATCAAGTGTATCATATGCCAAGTACGCCCCCTATT
GACGTCAATGACGGTAAATGGCCCGCCTGGCATTGTGCCCAGTACATGACCTTATGGGACTTTCCTACTT
GGCAGTACATCTACGTATTAGTCATCGCTATTACCATGGTCGAGGTGAGCCCCACGTTCTGCTTCACTCT
CCCCATCTCCCCCCCCTCCCCACCCCCAATTTTGTATTTATTTATTTTTTAATTATTTTGTGCAGCGATG
GGGGCGGGGGGGGGGGGGGGGCGCGCGCCRGGSGGGGSGGGGSGGGGSGGGGGGSGGGGSGGGGSGRGGC
GGRGAGGKGCGGCGGCAGCCAATCAGAGCGGCGCGCTCCGAAAGTTTCCTTTTATGGCGAGGCGGCGGCG
GCGGCGGCCCTATAAAAAGCGAAGCGCGCGGCGGGCGGGAGTCGCTGCGCGCTGCCTTCGCCCCGTGCCC
CGCTCCGCCGCCGCCTCGCGCCGCCCGCCCCGGCTCTGACTGACCGCGTTACTCCCACAGGTGAGCGGGC
GGGACGGCCCTTCTCCTCCGGGCTGTAATTAGCTGAGCAAGAGGTAAGGGTTTAAGGGATGGTTGGTTGG
TGGGGTATTAATGTTTAATTACCTGGAGCACCTGCCTGAAATCACTTTTTTTCAGGTTGGACCGGTGCCA
CCATGGACTATAAGGACCACGACGGAGACTACAAGGATCATGATATTGATTACAAAGACGATGACGATAA
GATGGCCCCAAAGAAGAAGCGGAAGGTCGGTATCCACGGAGTCCCAGCAGCCGACAAGAAGTACAGCATC
GGCCTGGACATCGGCACCAACTCTGTGGGCTGGGCCGTGATCACCGACGAGTACAAGGTGCCCAGCAAGA
AATTCAAGGTGCTGGGCAACACCGACCGGCACAGCATCAAGAAGAACCTGATCGGAGCCCTGCTGTTCGA
CAGCGGCGAAACAGCCGAGGCCACCCGGCTGAAGAGAACCGCCAGAAGAAGATACACCAGACGGAAGAAC
CGGATCTGCTATCTGCAAGAGATCTTCAGCAACGAGATGGCCAAGGTGGACGACAGCTTCTTCCACAGAC
TGGAAGAGTCCTTCCTGGTGGAAGAGGATAAGAAGCACGAGCGGCACCCCATCTTCGGCAACATCGTGGA
CGAGGTGGCCTACCACGAGAAGTACCCCACCATCTACCACCTGAGAAAGAAACTGGTGGACAGCACCGAC
AAGGCCGACCTGCGGCTGATCTATCTGGCCCTGGCCCACATGATCAAGTTCCGGGGCCACTTCCTGATCG
AGGGCGACCTGAACCCCGACAACAGCGACGTGGACAAGCTGTTCATCCAGCTGGTGCAGACCTACAACCA
GCTGTTCGAGGAAAACCCCATCAACGCCAGCGGCGTGGACGCCAAGGCCATCCTGTCTGCCAGACTGAGC
AAGAGCAGACGGCTGGAAAATCTGATCGCCCAGCTGCCCGGCGAGAAGAAGAATGGCCTGTTCGGAAACC
TGATTGCCCTGAGCCTGGGCCTGACCCCCAACTTCAAGAGCAACTTCGACCTGGCCGAGGATGCCAAACT
GCAGCTGAGCAAGGACACCTACGACGACGACCTGGACAACCTGCTGGCCCAGATCGGCGACCAGTACGCC
GACCTGTTTCTGGCCGCCAAGAACCTGTCCGACGCCATCCTGCTGAGCGACATCCTGAGAGTGAACACCG
AGATCACCAAGGCCCCCCTGAGCGCCTCTATGATCAAGAGATACGACGAGCACCACCAGGACCTGACCCT
GCTGAAAGCTCTCGTGCGGCAGCAGCTGCCTGAGAAGTACAAAGAGATTTTCTTCGACCAGAGCAAGAAC
GGCTACGCCGGCTACATTGACGGCGGAGCCAGCCAGGAAGAGTTCTACAAGTTCATCAAGCCCATCCTGG
AAAAGATGGACGGCACCGAGGAACTGCTCGTGAAGCTGAACAGAGAGGACCTGCTGCGGAAGCAGCGGAC
CTTCGACAACGGCAGCATCCCCCACCAGATCCACCTGGGAGAGCTGCACGCCATTCTGCGGCGGCAGGAA
GATTTTTACCCATTCCTGAAGGACAACCGGGAAAAGATCGAGAAGATCCTGACCTTCCGCATCCCCTACT
ACGTGGGCCCTCTGGCCAGGGGAAACAGCAGATTCGCCTGGATGACCAGAAAGAGCGAGGAAACCATCAC
CCCCTGGAACTTCGAGGAAGTGGTGGACAAGGGCGCTTCCGCCCAGAGCTTCATCGAGCGGATGACCAAC
TTCGATAAGAACCTGCCCAACGAGAAGGTGCTGCCCAAGCACAGCCTGCTGTACGAGTACTTCACCGTGT
ATAACGAGCTGACCAAAGTGAAATACGTGACCGAGGGAATGAGAAAGCCCGCCTTCCTGAGCGGCGAGCA
GAAAAAGGCCATCGTGGACCTGCTGTTCAAGACCAACCGGAAAGTGACCGTGAAGCAGCTGAAAGAGGAC
TACTTCAAGAAAATCGAGTGCTTCGACTCCGTGGAAATCTCCGGCGTGGAAGATCGGTTCAACGCCTCCC
TGGGCACATACCACGATCTGCTGAAAATTATCAAGGACAAGGACTTCCTGGACAATGAGGAAAACGAGGA
CATTCTGGAAGATATCGTGCTGACCCTGACACTGTTTGAGGACAGAGAGATGATCGAGGAACGGCTGAAA
ACCTATGCCCACCTGTTCGACGACAAAGTGATGAAGCAGCTGAAGCGGCGGAGATACACCGGCTGGGGCA
GGCTGAGCCGGAAGCTGATCAACGGCATCCGGGACAAGCAGTCCGGCAAGACAATCCTGGATTTCCTGAA
GTCCGACGGCTTCGCCAACAGAAACTTCATGCAGCTGATCCACGACGACAGCCTGACCTTTAAAGAGGAC
ATCCAGAAAGCCCAGGTGTCCGGCCAGGGCGATAGCCTGCACGAGCACATTGCCAATCTGGCCGGCAGCC
CCGCCATTAAGAAGGGCATCCTGCAGACAGTGAAGGTGGTGGACGAGCTCGTGAAAGTGATGGGCCGGCA
CAAGCCCGAGAACATCGTGATCGAAATGGCCAGAGAGAACCAGACCACCCAGAAGGGACAGAAGAACAGC
CGCGAGAGAATGAAGCGGATCGAAGAGGGCATCAAAGAGCTGGGCAGCCAGATCCTGAAAGAACACCCCG
TGGAAAACACCCAGCTGCAGAACGAGAAGCTGTACCTGTACTACCTGCAGAATGGGCGGGATATGTACGT
GGACCAGGAACTGGACATCAACCGGCTGTCCGACTACGATGTGGACCATATCGTGCCTCAGAGCTTTCTG
AAGGACGACTCCATCGACAACAAGGTGCTGACCAGAAGCGACAAGAACCGGGGCAAGAGCGACAACGTGC
CCTCCGAAGAGGTCGTGAAGAAGATGAAGAACTACTGGCGGCAGCTGCTGAACGCCAAGCTGATTACCCA
GAGAAAGTTCGACAATCTGACCAAGGCCGAGAGAGGCGGCCTGAGCGAACTGGATAAGGCCGGCTTCATC
AAGAGACAGCTGGTGGAAACCCGGCAGATCACAAAGCACGTGGCACAGATCCTGGACTCCCGGATGAACA
CTAAGTACGACGAGAATGACAAGCTGATCCGGGAAGTGAAAGTGATCACCCTGAAGTCCAAGCTGGTGTC
CGATTTCCGGAAGGATTTCCAGTTTTACAAAGTGCGCGAGATCAACAACTACCACCACGCCCACGACGCC
TACCTGAACGCCGTCGTGGGAACCGCCCTGATCAAAAAGTACCCTAAGCTGGAAAGCGAGTTCGTGTACG
GCGACTACAAGGTGTACGACGTGCGGAAGATGATCGCCAAGAGCGAGCAGGAAATCGGCAAGGCTACCGC
CAAGTACTTCTTCTACAGCAACATCATGAACTTTTTCAAGACCGAGATTACCCTGGCCAACGGCGAGATC
CGGAAGCGGCCTCTGATCGAGACAAACGGCGAAACCGGGGAGATCGTGTGGGATAAGGGCCGGGATTTTG
CCACCGTGCGGAAAGTGCTGAGCATGCCCCAAGTGAATATCGTGAAAAAGACCGAGGTGCAGACAGGCGG
CTTCAGCAAAGAGTCTATCCTGCCCAAGAGGAACAGCGATAAGCTGATCGCCAGAAAGAAGGACTGGGAC
CCTAAGAAGTACGGCGGCTTCGACAGCCCCACCGTGGCCTATTCTGTGCTGGTGGTGGCCAAAGTGGAAA
AGGGCAAGTCCAAGAAACTGAAGAGTGTGAAAGAGCTGCTGGGGATCACCATCATGGAAAGAAGCAGCTT
CGAGAAGAATCCCATCGACTTTCTGGAAGCCAAGGGCTACAAAGAAGTGAAAAAGGACCTGATCATCAAG
CTGCCTAAGTACTCCCTGTTCGAGCTGGAAAACGGCCGGAAGAGAATGCTGGCCTCTGCCGGCGAACTGC
AGAAGGGAAACGAACTGGCCCTGCCCTCCAAATATGTGAACTTCCTGTACCTGGCCAGCCACTATGAGAA
GCTGAAGGGCTCCCCCGAGGATAATGAGCAGAAACAGCTGTTTGTGGAACAGCACAAGCACTACCTGGAC
GAGATCATCGAGCAGATCAGCGAGTTCTCCAAGAGAGTGATCCTGGCCGACGCTAATCTGGACAAAGTGC
TGTCCGCCTACAACAAGCACCGGGATAAGCCCATCAGAGAGCAGGCCGAGAATATCATCCACCTGTTTAC
CCTGACCAATCTGGGAGCCCCTGCCGCCTTCAAGTACTTTGACACCACCATCGACCGGAAGAGGTACACC
AGCACCAAAGAGGTGCTGGACGCCACCCTGATCCACCAGAGCATCACCGGCCTGTACGAGACACGGATCG
ACCTGTCTCAGCTGGGAGGCGACAAAAGGCCGGCGGCCACGAAAAAGGCCGGCCAGGCAAAAAAGAAAAA
GTAAGAATTCCTAGAGCTCGCTGATCAGCCTCGACTGTGCCTTCTAGTTGCCAGCCATCTGTTGTTTGCC
CCTCCCCCGTGCCTTCCTTGACCCTGGAAGGTGCCACTCCCACTGTCCTTTCCTAATAAAATGAGGAAAT
TGCATCGCATTGTCTGAGTAGGTGTCATTCTATTCTGGGGGGTGGGGTGGGGCAGGACAGCAAGGGGGAG
GATTGGGAAGAGAATAGCAGGCATGCTGGGGAGCGGCCGCAGGAACCCCTAGTGATGGAGTTGGCCACTC
CCTCTCTGCGCGCTCGCTCGCTCACTGAGGCCGGGCGACCAAAGGTCGCCCGACGCCCGGGCTTTGCCCG
GGCGGCCTCAGTGAGCGAGCGAGCGCGCAGCTGCCTGCAGGGGCGCCTGATGCGGTATTTTCTCCTTACG
CATCTGTGCGGTATTTCACACCGCATA
[95 nt withheld, positions 5698-5792]
T
[46 nt withheld, positions 5794-5839]
C
[141 nt withheld, positions 5841-5981]
CCTTTGACGTTGGAGTCCACGTTCTTT
[37 nt withheld, positions 6009-6045]
ACTCTATCTCGGGCTATTCTTTTGATTTATAAGGGATTTTGCCGATTTCGGTCTATTGGTTAAAAAATGA
GCTGATTTAACAAAAATTTAACGCGAATTTTAACAAAATATTAACGTTTACAATTTTATGGTGCACTCTC
AGTACAATCTGCTCTGATGCCGCATAGTTAAGCCAGCCCCGACACCCGCCAACACCCGCTGACGCGCCCT
GACGGGCTTGTCTGCTCCCGGCATCCGCTTACAGACAAGCTGTGACCGTCTCCGGGAGCTGCATGTGTCA
GAGGTTTTCACCGTCATCACCGAAACGCGCGAGACGAAAGGGCCTCGTGATACGCCTATTTTTATAGGTT
AATGTCATGATAATAATGGTTTCTTAGACGTCAGGTGGCACTTTTCGGGGAAATGTGCGCGGAACCCCTA
TTTGTTTATTTTTCTAAATACATTCAAATATGTATCCGCTCATGAGACAATAACCCTGATAAATGCTTCA
ATAATATTGAAAAAGGAAGAGTATGAGTATTCAACATTTCCGTGTCGCCCTTATTCCCTTTTTTGCGGCA
TTTTGCCTTCCTGTTTTTGCTCACCCAGAAACGCTGGTGAAAGTAAAAGATGCTGAAGATCAGTTGGGTG
CACGAGTGGGTTACATCGAACTGGATCTCAACAGCGGTAAGATCCTTGAGAGTTTTCGCCCCGAAGAACG
TTTTCCAATGATGAGCACTTTTAAAGTTCTGCTATGTGGCGCGGTATTATCCCGTATTGACGCCGGGCAA
GAGCAACTCGGTCGCCGCATACACTATTCTCAGAATGACTTGGTTGAGTACTCACCAGTCACAGAAAAGC
ATCTTACGGATGGCATGACAGTAAGAGAATTATGCAGTGCTGCCATAACCATGAGTGATAACACTGCGGC
CAACTTACTTCTGACAACGATCGGAGGACCGAAGGAGCTAACCGCTTTTTTGCACAACATGGGGGATCAT
GTAACTCGCCTTGATCGTTGGGAACCGGAGCTGAATGAAGCCATACCAAACGACGAGCGTGACACCACGA
TGCCTGTAGCAATGGCAACAACGTTGCGCAAACTATTAACTGGCGAACTACTTACTCTAGCTTCCCGGCA
ACAATTAATAGACTGGATGGAGGCGGATAAAGTTGCAGGACCACTTCTGCGCTCGGCCCTTCCGGCTGGC
TGGTTTATTGCTGATAAATCTGGAGCCGGTGAGCGTGGAAGCCGCGGTATCATTGCAGCACTGGGGCCAG
ATGGTAAGCCCTCCCGTATCGTAGTTATCTACACGACGGGGAGTCAGGCAACTATGGATGAACGAAATAG
ACAGATCGCTGAGATAGGTGCCTCACTGATTAAGCATTGGTAACTGTCAGACCAAGTTTACTCATATATA
CTTTAGATTGATTTAAAACTTCATTTTTAATTTAAAAGGATCTAGGTGAAGATCCTTTTTGATAATCTCA
TGACCAAAATCCCTTAACGTGAGTTTTCGTTCCACTGAGCGTCAGACCCCGTAGAAAAGATCAAAGGATC
TTCTTGAGATCCTTTTTTTCTGCGCGTAATCTGCTGCTTGCAAACAAAAAAACCACCGCTACCAGCGGTG
GTTTGTTTGCCGGATCAAGAGCTACCAACTCTTTTTCCGAAGGTAACTGGCTTCAGCAGAGCGCAGATAC
CAAATACTGTTCTTCTAGTGTAGCCGTAGTTAGGCCACCACTTCAAGAACTCTGTAGCACCGCCTACATA
CCTCGCTCTGCTAATCCTGTTACCAGTGGCTGCTGCCAGTGGCGATAAGTCGTGTCTTACCGGGTTGGAC
TCAAGACGATAGTTACCGGATAAGGCGCAGCGGTCGGGCTGAACGGGGGGTTCGTGCACACAGCCCAGCT
TGGAGCGAACGACCTACACCGAACTGAGATACCTACAGCGTGAGCTATGAGAAAGCGCCACGCTTCCCGA
AGGGAGAAAGGCGGACAGGTATCCGGTAAGCGGCAGGGTCGGAACAGGAGAGCGCACGAGGGAGCTTCCA
GGGGGAAACGCCTGGTATCTTTATAGTCCTGTCGGGTTTCGCCACCTCTGACTTGAGCGTCGATTTTTGT
GATGCTCGTCAGGGGGGCGGAGCCTATGGAAAAACGCCAGCAACGCGGCCTTTTTACGGTTCCTGGCCTT
TTGCTGGCCTTTTGCTCACATGTGAGGGCCTATTTCCCATGATTCCTTCATATTTGCATATACGATACAA
GGCTGTTAGAGAGATAATTGGAATTAATTTGACTGTAAACACAAAGATATTAGTACAAAATACGTGACGT
AGAAAGTAATAATTTCTTGGGTAGTTTGCAGTTTTAAAATTATGTTTTAAAATGGACTATCATATGCTTA
CCGTAACTTGAAAGTATTTCGATTTCTTGGCTTTATATATCTTGTGGAAAGGACGAAACACCGTTTAACG
AATGGTACGTCTG
